>Addgene plasmid #166749 | mCerulean3-Bcl-XL-s2193 | addgene full sequence | sequence record 350223 | Addgene NGS Result
GGCGGAGCCTATGGAAAAACGCCAGCAACGCGGCCTTTTTACGGTTCCTGGCCTTTTGCTGGCCTTTTGC
TCACATGTTCTTAATTAACCTGCAGGGCCTGAAATAACCTCTGAAAGAGGAACTTGGTTAGGTACCTTCT
GAGGCTGAAAGAACCAGCTGTGGAATGTGTGTCAGTTAGGGTGTGGAAAGTCCCCAGGCTCCCCAGCAGG
CAGAAGTATGCAAAGCATGCATCTCAATTAGTCAGCAACCAGGTGTGGAAAGTCCCCAGGCTCCCCAGCA
GGCAGAAGTATGCAAAGCATGCATCTCAATTAGTCAGCAACCATAGTCCCACTAGTTCCGCCAGAGCGCG
CGAGGGCCTCCAGCGGCCGCCCCTCCCCCACAGCAGGGGCGGGGTCCCGCGCCCACCGGAAGGAGCGGGC
TCGGGGCGGGCGGCGCTGATTGGCCGGGGCGGGCCTGACGCCGACGCGGCTATAAGAGACCACAAGCGAC
CCGCAGGGCCAGACGTTCTTCGCCGAAGCTTGCCGTCAGAACGCAGGTGAGGGGCGGGTGTGGCTTCCGC
GGGCCGCCGAGCTGGAGGTCCTGCTCCGAGCGGGCCGGGCCCCGCTGTCGTCGGCGGGGATTAGCTGCGA
GCATTCCCGCTTCGAGTTGCGGGCGGCGCGGGAGGCAGAGTGCGAGGCCTAGCGGCAACCCCGTAGCCTC
GCCTCGTGTCCGGCTTGAGGCCTAGCGTGGTGTCCGCGCCGCCGCCGCGTGCTACTCCGGCCGCACTCTG
GTCTTTTTTTTTTTTGTTGTTGTTGCCCTGCTGCCTTCGATTGCCGTTCAGCAATAGGGGCTAACAAAGG
GAGGGTGCGGGGCTTGCTCGCCCGGAGCCCGGAGAGGTCATGGTTGGGGAGGAATGGAGGGACAGGAGTG
GCGGCTGGGGCCCGCCCGCCTTCGGAGCACATGTCCGACGCCACCTGGATGGGGCGAGGCCTGGGGTTTT
TCCCGAAGCAACCAGGCTGGGGTTAGCGTGCCGAGGCCATGTGGCCCCAGCACCCGGCACGATCTGGCTT
GGCGGCGCCGCGTTGCCCTGCCTCCCTAACTAGGGTGAGGCCATCCCGTCCGGCACCAGTTGCGTGCGTG
GAAAGATGGCCGCTCCCGGGCCCTGTTGCAAGGAGCTCAAAATGGAGGACGCGGCAGCCCGGTGGAGCGG
GCGGGTGAGTCACCCACACAAAGGAAGAGGGCCTGGTCCCTCACCGGCTGCTGCTTCCTGTGACCCCGTG
GTCCTATCGGCCGCAATAGTCACCTCGGGCTTTTGAGCACGGCTAGTCGCGGCGGGGGGAGGGGATGTAA
TGGCGTTGGAGTTTGTTCACATTTGGTGGGTGGAGACTAGTCAGGCCAGCCTGGCGCTGGAAGTCATTTT
TGGAATTTGTCCCCTTGAGTTTTGAGCGGAGCTAATTCAAAGCAACCGGTGATCTAGCGCTACCGGTCGC
CACCATGGTGAGCAAGGGCGAGGAGCTGTTCACCGGGGTGGTGCCCATCCTGGTCGAGCTGGACGGCGAC
GTAAACGGCCACAAGTTCAGCGTGTCCGGCGAGGGCGAGGGCGATGCCACCTACGGCAAGCTGACCCTGA
AGTTCATCTGCACCACCGGCAAGCTGCCCGTGCCCTGGCCCACCCTCGTGACCACCCTGAGCTGGGGCGT
GCAGTGCTTCGCCCGCTACCCCGACCACATGAAGCAGCACGACTTCTTCAAGTCCGCCATGCCCGAAGGC
TACGTCCAGGAGCGCACCATCTTCTTCAAGGACGACGGCAACTACAAGACCCGCGCCGAGGTGAAGTTCG
AGGGCGACACCCTGGTGAACCGCATCGAGCTGAAGGGCATCGACTTCAAGGAGGACGGCAACATCCTGGG
GCACAAGCTGGAGTACAACGCCATCCACGGCAACGTCTATATCACCGCCGACAAGCAGAAGAACGGCATC
AAGGCCAACTTCGGCCTCAACTGCAACATCGAGGACGGCAGCGTGCAGCTCGCCGACCACTACCAGCAGA
ACACCCCCATCGGCGACGGCCCCGTGCTGCTGCCCGACAACCACTACCTGAGCACCCAGTCCAAGCTGAG
CAAAGACCCCAACGAGAAGCGCGATCACATGGTCCTGCTGGAGTTCGTGACCGCCGCCGGGATCACTCTC
GGCATGGACGAGCTGTACAAGTCCGGACTCAGATCTCGAGAAATGAGCCAAAGCAACCGGGAGCTGGTGG
TTGACTTTCTCTCCTACAAGCTTTCCCAGAAAGGATACAGCTGGAGTCAGTTTAGTGATGTGGAAGAGAA
CAGGACTGAGGCCCCAGAAGGGACTGAATCGGAGATGGAGACCCCCAGTGCCATCAATGGCAACCCATCC
TGGCACCTGGCAGACAGCCCCGCGGTGAATGGAGCCACTGGCCACAGCAGCAGTTTGGATGCCCGGGAGG
TGATCCCCATGGCAGCAGTAAAGCAAGCGCTGAGGGAGGCAGGCGACGAGTTTGAACTGCGGTACCGGCG
GGCATTCAGTGACCTGACATCCCAGCTCCACATCACCCCAGGGACAGCATATCAGAGCTTTGAACAGGTA
GTGAATGAACTCTTCCGGGATGGGGTAAACTGGGGTCGCATTGTGGCCTTTTTCTCCTTCGGCGGGGCAC
TGTGCGTGGAAAGCGTAGACAAGGAGATGCAGGTATTGGTGAGTCGGATCGCAGCTTGGATGGCCACTTA
CCTGAATGACCACCTAGAGCCTTGGATCCAGGAGAACGGCGGCTGGGATACTTTTGTGGAACTCTATGGG
AACAATGCAGCAGCCGAGAGCCGAAAGGGCCAGGAACGCTTCAACCGCTGGTTCCTGACGGGCATGACTG
TGGCCGGCGTGGTTCTGCTGGGCTCACTCTTCAGTCGGAAATGAAGATCCACCGGATCTAGATAACTGAT
CCACGCGTATCGATTGTCGACCCTAGGAGCAGGTTTCCCCAATGACACAAAACGTGCAACTTGAAACTCC
GCCTGGTCTTTCCAGGTCTAGAGGGGTAACACTTTGTACTGCGTTTGGCTCCACGCTCGATCCACTGGCG
AGTGTTAGTAACAGCACTGTTGCTTCGTAGCGGAGCATGACGGCCGTGGGAACTCCTCCTTGGTAACAAG
GACCCACGGGGCCAAAAGCCACGCCCACACGGGCCCGTCATGTGTGCAACCCCAGCACGGCGACTTTACT
GCGAAACCCACTTTAAAGTGACATTGAAACTGGTACCCACACACTGGTGACAGGCTAAGGATGCCCTTCA
GGTACCCCGAGGTAACACGCGACACTCGGGATCTGAGAAGGGGACTGGGGCTTCTATAAAAGCGCTCGGT
TTAAAAAGCTTCTATGCCTGAATAGGTGACCGGAGGTCGGCACCTTTCCTTTGCAATTACTGACCCTATG
AATACAACTGACTGTTTGACAATTAATCATCGGCATAGTATATCGGCATAGTATAATACGACTCACTATA
GGAGGGCCACCATGAAGACCTTCAACATCTCTCAGCAGGATCTGGAGCTGGTGGAGGTCGCCACTGAGAA
GATCACCATGCTCTATGAGGACAACAAGCACCATGTCGGGGCGGCCATCAGGACCAAGACTGGGGAGATC
ATCTCTGCTGTCCACATTGAGGCCTACATTGGCAGGGTCACTGTCTGTGCTGAAGCCATTGCCATTGGGT
CTGCTGTGAGCAACGGGCAGAAGGACTTTGACACCATTGTGGCTGTCAGGCACCCCTACTCTGATGAGGT
GGACAGATCCATCAGGGTGGTCAGCCCCTGTGGCATGTGCAGAGAGCTCATCTCTGACTATGCTCCTGAC
TGCTTTGTGCTCATTGAGATGAATGGCAAGCTGGTCAAAACCACCATTGAGGAACTCATCCCCCTCAAGT
ACACCAGGAACTAAACCTGAATTCTTCGAACTCGAGGCTAGCTGGCCAGACATGATAAGATACATTGATG
AGTTTGGACAAACCACAACTAGAATGCAGTGAAAAAAATGCTTTATTTGTGAAATTTGTGATGCTATTGC
TTTATTTGTAACCATTATAAGCTGCAATAAACAAGTTAACAACAACAATTGCATTCATTTTATGTTTCAG
GTTCAGGGGGAGGTGTGGGAGGTTTTTTAAAGCAAGTAAAACCTCTACAAATGTGGTATGGAAATGTTAA
TTAACTAGCCATGACCAAAATCCCTTAACGTGAGTTTTCGTTCCACTGAGCGTCAGACCCCGTAGAAAAG
ATCAAAGGATCTTCTTGAGATCCTTTTTTTCTGCGCGTAATCTGCTGCTTGCAAACAAAAAAACCACCGC
TACCAGCGGTGGTTTGTTTGCCGGATCAAGAGCTACCAACTCTTTTTCCGAAGGTAACTGGCTTCAGCAG
AGCGCAGATACCAAATACTGTTCTTCTAGTGTAGCCGTAGTTAGGCCACCACTTCAAGAACTCTGTAGCA
CCGCCTACATACCTCGCTCTGCTAATCCTGTTACCAGTGGCTGCTGCCAGTGGCGATAAGTCGTGTCTTA
CCGGGTTGGACTCAAGACGATAGTTACCGGATAAGGCGCAGCGGTCGGGCTGAACGGGGGTTCGTGCACA
CAGCCCAGCTTGGAGCGAACGACCTACACCGAACTGAGATACCTACAGCGTGAGCTATGAGAAAGCGCCA
CGCTTCCCGAAGGGAGAAAGGCGGACAGGTATCCGGTAAGCGGCAGGGTCGGAACAGGAGAGCGCACGAG
GGAGCTTCCAGGGGGAAACGCCTGGTATCTTTATAGTCCTGTCGGGTTTCGCCACCTCTGACTTGAGCGT
CGATTTTTGTGATGCTCGTCAGGGG
Features (pLannotate 1.2.2; 12 found; start..end, strand, type, name):
    139..330     +  promoter       SV40 promoter (fragment): SV40 enhancer and early promoter
    537..1438    +  intron         mEF-1α intron: intron upstream of the start codon of mouse EF-1α
   1475..2191    +  CDS            mCerulean3: mCerulean3 is a basic (constitutively fluorescent) cyan fluorescent protein published in 2011, derived from Aequorea victoria. It is reported to be a somewhat slowly-maturing monomer with very low acid sensitivity.
   2192..2210    +  misc_feature   MCS (fragment): multiple cloning site
   2213..2911    +  CDS            BCL2L1: B2CL1_HUMAN - Also known as BCL2L, BCLX. Experimental evidence at protein level: Swiss-Prot protein existence level 1. Isoform Bcl-X(S) promotes apoptosis. From Homo sapiens (Human).
   2968..3412    +  misc_feature   FMDV IRES: internal ribosome entry site (IRES) of the foot-and-mouth disease virus
   3446..3464    +  promoter       tac promoter (fragment): strong E. coli promoter; hybrid between the trp and lac UV5 promoters
   3484..3502    +  promoter       T7 promoter: promoter for bacteriophage T7 RNA polymerase
   3512..3931    +  CDS            bsr: BSR_BACCE - Experimental evidence at protein level: Swiss-Prot protein existence level 1. Catalyzes the deamination of the cytosine moiety of the antibiotics blasticidin S, cytomycin and acetylblasticidin S. From Bacillus cereus.
   3976..4097    -  polyA_signal   SV40 poly(A) signal: SV40 polyadenylation signal
   4120..4191    -  CDS            large T antigen (fragment): large T antigen from SV40 (simian virus 40)
   4285..17      +  rep_origin     ori (across the origin): high-copy-number ColE1/pMB1/pBR322/pUC origin of replication
