[The description below was written by a language model from this plasmid's Addgene catalogue record and pLannotate feature annotations shown in this document.]
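Description:
mCerulean3-Bcl-XL-s2193 is a compact mammalian expression plasmid (about 4.9 kb) built on the s2193 backbone to express human Bcl-XL (BCL2L1) with the cyan fluorescent protein mCerulean3 fused to its N-terminus. The two coding regions are joined by a short, flexible seven-residue linker, which corresponds to the residual multiple cloning site annotated between them. The catalogue entry states that expression is driven by the human ferritin promoter. The automated feature table does not label a ferritin element, but it does find an SV40 enhancer/early promoter fragment and a mouse EF-1α intron upstream of the fusion. This suggests a composite promoter region in which the intron lies in the 5′ untranslated leader.

Downstream of Bcl-XL, a foot-and-mouth disease virus IRES precedes the bsr blasticidin S deaminase gene, followed by an SV40 polyadenylation signal. This layout suggests a bicistronic transcript, so that blasticidin selection in mammalian cells is coupled to expression of the fluorescent fusion. Short bacterial promoter elements (a tac fragment and a T7 promoter) sit immediately upstream of bsr, which would let the same gene act as the selectable marker in E. coli. This fits the record, which lists blasticidin as the bacterial resistance and shows no separate antibiotic cassette. Replication in bacteria relies on a ColE1/pUC-type origin. The annotation describes this origin as high copy, whereas the depositor lists the plasmid as low copy.

According to the record, the plasmid was used with blasticidin selection to make BMK-DKO cell lines stably expressing mCerulean3-Bcl-XL. The associated work studied how Bcl-2 family proteins interact and how they respond to BH3-mimetic drugs.
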