Addgene plasmid #166749: mCerulean3-Bcl-XL-s2193
Purpose: Express mCerulean3 fused to the N-terminus of the Bcl-2 family protein, Bcl-XL, in a plasmid with Blasticidin resistance. Used to make stable BMK-DKO cell lines.
Depositing lab: David Andrews. Depositing organization: Sunnybrook Research Institute. Publication: Bim escapes displacement by BH3-mimetic anti-cancer drugs by double-bolt locking both Bcl-XL and Bcl-2. Liu Q, Osterlund EJ, Chi X, Pogmore J, Leber B, Andrews DW. Elife. 2019 Mar 12;8. pii: 37689. doi: 10.7554/eLife.37689. PubMed 30860026.
Backbone
  Vector backbone: s2193
  Vector type: Mammalian Expression
  Selectable markers: Blasticidin
Growth in bacteria
  Bacterial resistance: Blasticidin, 100 μg/mL
  Growth temperature: 37°C
  Growth strain: DH5alpha
  Copy number: Low Copy
Gene/Insert
  Gene/Insert name: Bcl-XL (alt name: Bcl2 like protein 1 (Bcl2l1))
  Species: H. sapiens (human)
  Entrez Gene: BCL2L1 (a.k.a. BCL-XL/S, BCL2L, BCLX, Bcl-X, PPP1R52)
  Promoter: Human ferritin
  Tag / fusion protein: mCerulean3 (N terminal on backbone)
  Cloning method: Restriction Enzyme; 5′ cloning site Unknown (unknown if destroyed); 3′ cloning site Unknown (unknown if destroyed)
  Sequencing primers: 5′ CCTTGAGTTTTGAGCGGAGCTAA; 3′ TTACCCCTCTAGACCTGGAAAG
Resource information
  A portion of this plasmid was derived from a plasmid made by: mCerulean3 received from Mark Rizzo PMID: 21479270 and cloned into this plasmid. BclXL sequence aligns with NCBI Reference Sequence: NM_001317919.2 of Homo sapiens BCL2 like 1 (BCL2L1), transcript variant 3, mRNA.
Terms and licenses: Academic/Nonprofit Terms; Industry Terms: Not Available to Industry
Depositor comments: Transfection of this plasmid will express mCerulean3-fused to the N-terminus of Bcl-XL. There is a flexible, 7 amino acid linker "SGLRSRE", between mCerulean3 and Bcl-XL. Selection with Blasticidin was used to generate BMK-DKO cells stably expressing this plasmid. Expression under control of Human ferritin promoter.
How to cite: mCerulean3-Bcl-XL-s2193 was a gift from David Andrews (Addgene plasmid # 166749 ; http://n2t.net/addgene:166749 ; RRID:Addgene_166749)
