>Addgene plasmid #166749 | mCerulean3-Bcl-XL-s2193 | depositor partial sequence | sequence record 323691 | mCerulean3
ATGGTGAGCAAGGGCGAGGAGCTGTTCACCGGGGTGGTGCCCATCCTGGTCGAGCTGGACGGCGACGTAA
ACGGCCACAAGTTCAGCGTGTCCGGCGAGGGCGAGGGCGATGCCACCTACGGCAAGCTGACCCTGAAGTT
CATCTGCACCACCGGCAAGCTGCCCGTGCCCTGGCCCACCCTCGTGACCACCCTGAGCTGGGGCGTGCAG
TGCTTCGCCCGCTACCCCGACCACATGAAGCAGCACGACTTCTTCAAGTCCGCCATGCCCGAAGGCTACG
TCCAGGAGCGCACCATCTTCTTCAAGGACGACGGCAACTACAAGACCCGCGCCGAGGTGAAGTTCGAGGG
CGACACCCTGGTGAACCGCATCGAGCTGAAGGGCATCGACTTCAAGGAGGACGGCAACATCCTGGGGCAC
AAGCTGGAGTACAACGCCATCCACGGCAACGTCTATATCACCGCCGACAAGCAGAAGAACGGCATCAAGG
CCAACTTCGGCCTCAACTGCAACATCGAGGACGGCAGCGTGCAGCTCGCCGACCACTACCAGCAGAACAC
CCCCATCGGCGACGGCCCCGTGCTGCTGCCCGACAACCACTACCTGAGCACCCAGTCCAAGCTGAGCAAA
GACCCCAACGAGAAGCGCGATCACATGGTCCTGCTGGAGTTCGTGACCGCCGCCGGGATCACTCTCGGCA
TGGACGAGCTGTACAAG
