>Addgene plasmid #166749 | mCerulean3-Bcl-XL-s2193 | depositor partial sequence | sequence record 323692 | BclXL
ATGAGCCAAAGCAACCGGGAGCTGGTGGTTGACTTTCTCTCCTACAAGCTTTCCCAGAAAGGATACAGCT
GGAGTCAGTTTAGTGATGTGGAAGAGAACAGGACTGAGGCCCCAGAAGGGACTGAATCGGAGATGGAGAC
CCCCAGTGCCATCAATGGCAACCCATCCTGGCACCTGGCAGACAGCCCCGCGGTGAATGGAGCCACTGGC
CACAGCAGCAGTTTGGATGCCCGGGAGGTGATCCCCATGGCAGCAGTAAAGCAAGCGCTGAGGGAGGCAG
GCGACGAGTTTGAACTGCGGTACCGGCGGGCATTCAGTGACCTGACATCCCAGCTCCACATCACCCCAGG
GACAGCATATCAGAGCTTTGAACAGGTAGTGAATGAACTCTTCCGGGATGGGGTAAACTGGGGTCGCATT
GTGGCCTTTTTCTCCTTCGGCGGGGCACTGTGCGTGGAAAGCGTAGACAAGGAGATGCAGGTATTGGTGA
GTCGGATCGCAGCTTGGATGGCCACTTACCTGAATGACCACCTAGAGCCTTGGATCCAGGAGAACGGCGG
CTGGGATACTTTTGTGGAACTCTATGGGAACAATGCAGCAGCCGAGAGCCGAAAGGGCCAGGAACGCTTC
AACCGCTGGTTCCTGACGGGCATGACTGTGGCCGGCGTGGTTCTGCTGGGCTCACTCTTCAGTCGGAAA
